Addgene plasmid #170183: pBZ191-pU6-sgBFP-CBh-sv40NLS-Cas9-NLS-T2A-mCherry
Purpose: Expression vector for a sgRNA against BFP and spCas9 linked to mCherry via a T2A peptide
Depositing lab: Hunter Fraser. Depositing organization: Stanford University. Publication: Bacterial Retrons Enable Precise Gene Editing in Human Cells. Zhao B, Chen SA, Lee J, Fraser HB. CRISPR J. 2022 Jan 24. doi: 10.1089/crispr.2021.0065. PubMed 35076284.
Backbone
  Vector backbone: pU6-(BbsI)_CBh-sv40NLS-Cas9-NLS T2A-mCherry
  Backbone manufacturer: Fraser lab
  Modifications to backbone: sgBFP was inserted by golden gate cloning into the vector backbone pU6-(BbsI)_CBh-sv40NLS-Cas9-NLS T2A-mCherry.
  Vector type: Mammalian Expression
Growth in bacteria
  Bacterial resistance: Ampicillin, 100 μg/mL
  Growth temperature: 37°C
  Growth strain: NEB Stable
  Copy number: High Copy
Gene/Insert
  Gene/Insert name: sgBFP (alt name: guide RNA against BFP)
  Insert size (bp): 20
  Promoter: hU6
  Cloning method: Restriction Enzyme; 5′ cloning site BbsI (destroyed during cloning); 3′ cloning site BbsI (destroyed during cloning)
  Sequencing primers: 5′ 5'-GACTATCATATGCTTACCGT-3'
Terms and licenses: Academic/Nonprofit Terms; Industry Terms: Not Available to Industry
How to cite: pBZ191-pU6-sgBFP-CBh-sv40NLS-Cas9-NLS-T2A-mCherry was a gift from Hunter Fraser (Addgene plasmid # 170183 ; http://n2t.net/addgene:170183 ; RRID:Addgene_170183)
