[The description below was written by a language model from this plasmid's Addgene catalogue record and pLannotate feature annotations shown in this document.]
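Description:
pBZ191-pU6-sgBFP-CBh-sv40NLS-Cas9-NLS-T2A-mCherry is an all-in-one mammalian CRISPR expression plasmid of about 9.3 kb that delivers both a guide RNA against BFP and Streptococcus pyogenes Cas9. It is propagated in E. coli as a high-copy plasmid through a ColE1/pUC-type origin with ampicillin selection (AmpR under its own bla promoter). It also carries an f1/M13 phage origin. A single AAV2 inverted terminal repeat sits downstream of the expression cassette. With only one ITR annotated, this looks like a backbone remnant, and the record does not describe the plasmid as an AAV packaging vector.

The 20-nt BFP-targeting spacer was inserted by Golden Gate cloning into the backbone's BbsI sites, which were destroyed in the process. This places the spacer between the human U6 RNA polymerase III promoter and the S. pyogenes gRNA scaffold, so a complete sgRNA is transcribed. A second, Pol II cassette uses the CBh promoter (CMV enhancer, chicken β-actin promoter and a hybrid CBA/MVM intron) to drive Cas9. The annotation splits Cas9 into N- and C-terminal portions, but these are contiguous. By the construct's name, Cas9 has an N-terminal SV40 NLS, although this is not annotated. A C-terminal nucleoplasmin NLS is annotated. A T2A self-cleaving peptide (named in the record, in the unannotated gap before mCherry) links Cas9 to mCherry, and a bGH polyadenylation signal ends the transcript. Red fluorescence therefore marks cells expressing Cas9.

The depositor and sequencing-derived records agree apart from a one-nucleotide length difference and minor annotation variations. The associated work concerns retron-based precise gene editing in human cells, where targeting BFP presumably serves as a reporter-gene editing assay, though the record does not state this.
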