Features (pLannotate 1.2.2; 19 found; start..end, strand, type, name):
      1..241     +  promoter       U6 promoter: RNA polymerase III promoter for human U6 snRNA
    270..345     +  misc_RNA       gRNA scaffold: guide RNA scaffold for the Streptococcus pyogenes CRISPR/Cas9 system
    352..395     +  misc_RNA       gRNA scaffold (fragment): guide RNA scaffold for the Streptococcus pyogenes CRISPR/Cas9 system
    442..727     +  enhancer       CMV enhancer: human cytomegalovirus immediate early enhancer; contains an 18-bp deletion relative to the standard CMV enhancer
    729..1006    +  promoter       chicken β-actin promoter: No description available
   1007..1235    +  intron         hybrid intron: hybrid between chicken β-actin (CBA) and minute virus of mice (MMV) introns (Gray et al., 2011)
   1373..2974    +  CDS            Cas9(N): N-terminal portion of Streptococcus pyogenes Cas9 (Zetsche et al., 2015)
   2975..5473    +  CDS            Cas9(C): C-terminal portion of Streptococcus pyogenes Cas9 (Zetsche et al., 2015)
   5474..5521    +  CDS            nucleoplasmin NLS: bipartite nuclear localization signal from nucleoplasmin
   5585..6292    +  CDS            mCherry: mCherry is a basic (constitutively fluorescent) red fluorescent protein published in 2004, derived from Discosoma sp.. It is reported to be a very rapidly-maturing monomer with low acid sensitivity.
   6326..6437    +  polyA_signal   bGH poly(A) signal: bovine growth hormone polyadenylation signal
   6542..6682    +  repeat_region  AAV2 ITR: inverted terminal repeat of adeno-associated virus serotype 2 inverted
   6687..6738    -  misc_feature   bom (fragment): basis of mobility region from pBR322
   6757..7137    +  rep_origin     M13 ori (sequence partly withheld): M13 bacteriophage origin of replication; arrow indicates direction of (+) strand synthesis
   7213..7262    -  misc_feature   bom (fragment): basis of mobility region from pBR322
   7364..7399    -  CDS            rop (fragment): Rop protein, which maintains plasmids at low copy number; rop
   7494..7598    +  promoter       AmpR promoter: bla
   7599..8459    +  CDS            AmpR: β-lactamase; bla; confers resistance to ampicillin, carbenicillin, and related antibiotics
   8630..9218    +  rep_origin     ori: high-copy-number ColE1/pMB1/pBR322/pUC origin of replication
>Addgene plasmid #170183 | pBZ191-pU6-sgBFP-CBh-sv40NLS-Cas9-NLS-T2A-mCherry | depositor full sequence | sequence record 329900 | pBZ191-pU6-sgBFP-CBh-sv40NLS-Cas9-NLS-T2A-mCherry sequence 9279 bps
GAGGGCCTATTTCCCATGATTCCTTCATATTTGCATATACGATACAAGGCTGTTAGAGAGATAATTGGAA
TTAATTTGACTGTAAACACAAAGATATTAGTACAAAATACGTGACGTAGAAAGTAATAATTTCTTGGGTA
GTTTGCAGTTTTAAAATTATGTTTTAAAATGGACTATCATATGCTTACCGTAACTTGAAAGTATTTCGAT
TTCTTGGCTTTATATATCTTGTGGAAAGGACGAAACACCGCTGAAGCACTGCACGCCATGTTTTAGAGCT
AGAAATAGCAAGTTAAAATAAGGCTAGTCCGTTATCAACTTGAAAAAGTGGCACCGAGTCGGTGCTTTTT
TGTTTTAGAGCTAGAAATAGCAAGTTAAAATAAGGCTAGTCCGTTTTTAGCGCGTGCGCCAATTCTGCAG
ACAAATGGCTCTAGAGGTACCCGTTACATAACTTACGGTAAATGGCCCGCCTGGCTGACCGCCCAACGAC
CCCCGCCCATTGACGTCAATAGTAACGCCAATAGGGACTTTCCATTGACGTCAATGGGTGGAGTATTTAC
GGTAAACTGCCCACTTGGCAGTACATCAAGTGTATCATATGCCAAGTACGCCCCCTATTGACGTCAATGA
CGGTAAATGGCCCGCCTGGCATTGTGCCCAGTACATGACCTTATGGGACTTTCCTACTTGGCAGTACATC
TACGTATTAGTCATCGCTATTACCATGGTCGAGGTGAGCCCCACGTTCTGCTTCACTCTCCCCATCTCCC
CCCCCTCCCCACCCCCAATTTTGTATTTATTTATTTTTTAATTATTTTGTGCAGCGATGGGGGCGGGGGG
GGGGGGGGGGCGCGCGCCAGGCGGGGCGGGGCGGGGCGAGGGGCGGGGCGGGGCGAGGCGGAGAGGTGCG
GCGGCAGCCAATCAGAGCGGCGCGCTCCGAAAGTTTCCTTTTATGGCGAGGCGGCGGCGGCGGCGGCCCT
ATAAAAAGCGAAGCGCGCGGCGGGCGGGAGTCGCTGCGACGCTGCCTTCGCCCCGTGCCCCGCTCCGCCG
CCGCCTCGCGCCGCCCGCCCCGGCTCTGACTGACCGCGTTACTCCCACAGGTGAGCGGGCGGGACGGCCC
TTCTCCTCCGGGCTGTAATTAGCTGAGCAAGAGGTAAGGGTTTAAGGGATGGTTGGTTGGTGGGGTATTA
ATGTTTAATTACCTGGAGCACCTGCCTGAAATCACTTTTTTTCAGGTTGGACCGGTGCCACCATGGACTA
TAAGGACCACGACGGAGACTACAAGGATCATGATATTGATTACAAAGACGATGACGATAAGATGGCCCCA
AAGAAGAAGCGGAAGGTCGGTATCCACGGAGTCCCAGCAGCCGACAAGAAGTACAGCATCGGCCTGGACA
TCGGCACCAACTCTGTGGGCTGGGCCGTGATCACCGACGAGTACAAGGTGCCCAGCAAGAAATTCAAGGT
GCTGGGCAACACCGACCGGCACAGCATCAAGAAGAACCTGATCGGAGCCCTGCTGTTCGACAGCGGCGAA
ACAGCCGAGGCCACCCGGCTGAAGAGAACCGCCAGAAGAAGATACACCAGACGGAAGAACCGGATCTGCT
ATCTGCAAGAGATCTTCAGCAACGAGATGGCCAAGGTGGACGACAGCTTCTTCCACAGACTGGAAGAGTC
CTTCCTGGTGGAAGAGGATAAGAAGCACGAGCGGCACCCCATCTTCGGCAACATCGTGGACGAGGTGGCC
TACCACGAGAAGTACCCCACCATCTACCACCTGAGAAAGAAACTGGTGGACAGCACCGACAAGGCCGACC
TGCGGCTGATCTATCTGGCCCTGGCCCACATGATCAAGTTCCGGGGCCACTTCCTGATCGAGGGCGACCT
GAACCCCGACAACAGCGACGTGGACAAGCTGTTCATCCAGCTGGTGCAGACCTACAACCAGCTGTTCGAG
GAAAACCCCATCAACGCCAGCGGCGTGGACGCCAAGGCCATCCTGTCTGCCAGACTGAGCAAGAGCAGAC
GGCTGGAAAATCTGATCGCCCAGCTGCCCGGCGAGAAGAAGAATGGCCTGTTCGGAAACCTGATTGCCCT
GAGCCTGGGCCTGACCCCCAACTTCAAGAGCAACTTCGACCTGGCCGAGGATGCCAAACTGCAGCTGAGC
AAGGACACCTACGACGACGACCTGGACAACCTGCTGGCCCAGATCGGCGACCAGTACGCCGACCTGTTTC
TGGCCGCCAAGAACCTGTCCGACGCCATCCTGCTGAGCGACATCCTGAGAGTGAACACCGAGATCACCAA
GGCCCCCCTGAGCGCCTCTATGATCAAGAGATACGACGAGCACCACCAGGACCTGACCCTGCTGAAAGCT
CTCGTGCGGCAGCAGCTGCCTGAGAAGTACAAAGAGATTTTCTTCGACCAGAGCAAGAACGGCTACGCCG
GCTACATTGACGGCGGAGCCAGCCAGGAAGAGTTCTACAAGTTCATCAAGCCCATCCTGGAAAAGATGGA
CGGCACCGAGGAACTGCTCGTGAAGCTGAACAGAGAGGACCTGCTGCGGAAGCAGCGGACCTTCGACAAC
GGCAGCATCCCCCACCAGATCCACCTGGGAGAGCTGCACGCCATTCTGCGGCGGCAGGAAGATTTTTACC
CATTCCTGAAGGACAACCGGGAAAAGATCGAGAAGATCCTGACCTTCCGCATCCCCTACTACGTGGGCCC
TCTGGCCAGGGGAAACAGCAGATTCGCCTGGATGACCAGAAAGAGCGAGGAAACCATCACCCCCTGGAAC
TTCGAGGAAGTGGTGGACAAGGGCGCTTCCGCCCAGAGCTTCATCGAGCGGATGACCAACTTCGATAAGA
ACCTGCCCAACGAGAAGGTGCTGCCCAAGCACAGCCTGCTGTACGAGTACTTCACCGTGTATAACGAGCT
GACCAAAGTGAAATACGTGACCGAGGGAATGAGAAAGCCCGCCTTCCTGAGCGGCGAGCAGAAAAAGGCC
ATCGTGGACCTGCTGTTCAAGACCAACCGGAAAGTGACCGTGAAGCAGCTGAAAGAGGACTACTTCAAGA
AAATCGAGTGCTTCGACTCCGTGGAAATCTCCGGCGTGGAAGATCGGTTCAACGCCTCCCTGGGCACATA
CCACGATCTGCTGAAAATTATCAAGGACAAGGACTTCCTGGACAATGAGGAAAACGAGGACATTCTGGAA
GATATCGTGCTGACCCTGACACTGTTTGAGGACAGAGAGATGATCGAGGAACGGCTGAAAACCTATGCCC
ACCTGTTCGACGACAAAGTGATGAAGCAGCTGAAGCGGCGGAGATACACCGGCTGGGGCAGGCTGAGCCG
GAAGCTGATCAACGGCATCCGGGACAAGCAGTCCGGCAAGACAATCCTGGATTTCCTGAAGTCCGACGGC
TTCGCCAACAGAAACTTCATGCAGCTGATCCACGACGACAGCCTGACCTTTAAAGAGGACATCCAGAAAG
CCCAGGTGTCCGGCCAGGGCGATAGCCTGCACGAGCACATTGCCAATCTGGCCGGCAGCCCCGCCATTAA
GAAGGGCATCCTGCAGACAGTGAAGGTGGTGGACGAGCTCGTGAAAGTGATGGGCCGGCACAAGCCCGAG
AACATCGTGATCGAAATGGCCAGAGAGAACCAGACCACCCAGAAGGGACAGAAGAACAGCCGCGAGAGAA
TGAAGCGGATCGAAGAGGGCATCAAAGAGCTGGGCAGCCAGATCCTGAAAGAACACCCCGTGGAAAACAC
CCAGCTGCAGAACGAGAAGCTGTACCTGTACTACCTGCAGAATGGGCGGGATATGTACGTGGACCAGGAA
CTGGACATCAACCGGCTGTCCGACTACGATGTGGACCATATCGTGCCTCAGAGCTTTCTGAAGGACGACT
CCATCGACAACAAGGTGCTGACCAGAAGCGACAAGAACCGGGGCAAGAGCGACAACGTGCCCTCCGAAGA
GGTCGTGAAGAAGATGAAGAACTACTGGCGGCAGCTGCTGAACGCCAAGCTGATTACCCAGAGAAAGTTC
GACAATCTGACCAAGGCCGAGAGAGGCGGCCTGAGCGAACTGGATAAGGCCGGCTTCATCAAGAGACAGC
TGGTGGAAACCCGGCAGATCACAAAGCACGTGGCACAGATCCTGGACTCCCGGATGAACACTAAGTACGA
CGAGAATGACAAGCTGATCCGGGAAGTGAAAGTGATCACCCTGAAGTCCAAGCTGGTGTCCGATTTCCGG
AAGGATTTCCAGTTTTACAAAGTGCGCGAGATCAACAACTACCACCACGCCCACGACGCCTACCTGAACG
CCGTCGTGGGAACCGCCCTGATCAAAAAGTACCCTAAGCTGGAAAGCGAGTTCGTGTACGGCGACTACAA
GGTGTACGACGTGCGGAAGATGATCGCCAAGAGCGAGCAGGAAATCGGCAAGGCTACCGCCAAGTACTTC
TTCTACAGCAACATCATGAACTTTTTCAAGACCGAGATTACCCTGGCCAACGGCGAGATCCGGAAGCGGC
CTCTGATCGAGACAAACGGCGAAACCGGGGAGATCGTGTGGGATAAGGGCCGGGATTTTGCCACCGTGCG
GAAAGTGCTGAGCATGCCCCAAGTGAATATCGTGAAAAAGACCGAGGTGCAGACAGGCGGCTTCAGCAAA
GAGTCTATCCTGCCCAAGAGGAACAGCGATAAGCTGATCGCCAGAAAGAAGGACTGGGACCCTAAGAAGT
ACGGCGGCTTCGACAGCCCCACCGTGGCCTATTCTGTGCTGGTGGTGGCCAAAGTGGAAAAGGGCAAGTC
CAAGAAACTGAAGAGTGTGAAAGAGCTGCTGGGGATCACCATCATGGAAAGAAGCAGCTTCGAGAAGAAT
CCCATCGACTTTCTGGAAGCCAAGGGCTACAAAGAAGTGAAAAAGGACCTGATCATCAAGCTGCCTAAGT
ACTCCCTGTTCGAGCTGGAAAACGGCCGGAAGAGAATGCTGGCCTCTGCCGGCGAACTGCAGAAGGGAAA
CGAACTGGCCCTGCCCTCCAAATATGTGAACTTCCTGTACCTGGCCAGCCACTATGAGAAGCTGAAGGGC
TCCCCCGAGGATAATGAGCAGAAACAGCTGTTTGTGGAACAGCACAAGCACTACCTGGACGAGATCATCG
AGCAGATCAGCGAGTTCTCCAAGAGAGTGATCCTGGCCGACGCTAATCTGGACAAAGTGCTGTCCGCCTA
CAACAAGCACCGGGATAAGCCCATCAGAGAGCAGGCCGAGAATATCATCCACCTGTTTACCCTGACCAAT
CTGGGAGCCCCTGCCGCCTTCAAGTACTTTGACACCACCATCGACCGGAAGAGGTACACCAGCACCAAAG
AGGTGCTGGACGCCACCCTGATCCACCAGAGCATCACCGGCCTGTACGAGACACGGATCGACCTGTCTCA
GCTGGGAGGCGACAAAAGGCCGGCGGCCACGAAAAAGGCCGGCCAGGCAAAAAAGAAAAAGCTTGAGGGC
AGAGGAAGTCTGCTAACATGCGGTGACGTGGAGGAGAATCCCGGCCCTGCTAGCATGGTGAGCAAGGGCG
AGGAGGATAACATGGCCATCATCAAGGAGTTCATGCGCTTCAAGGTGCACATGGAGGGCTCCGTGAACGG
CCACGAGTTCGAGATCGAGGGCGAGGGCGAGGGCCGCCCCTACGAGGGCACCCAGACCGCCAAGCTGAAG
GTGACCAAGGGTGGCCCCCTGCCCTTCGCCTGGGACATCCTGTCCCCTCAGTTCATGTACGGCTCCAAGG
CCTACGTGAAGCACCCCGCCGACATCCCCGACTACTTGAAGCTGTCCTTCCCCGAGGGCTTCAAGTGGGA
GCGCGTGATGAACTTCGAGGACGGCGGCGTGGTGACCGTGACCCAGGACTCCTCCCTGCAGGACGGCGAG
TTCATCTACAAGGTGAAGCTGCGCGGCACCAACTTCCCCTCCGACGGCCCCGTAATGCAGAAGAAGACCA
TGGGCTGGGAGGCCTCCTCCGAGCGGATGTACCCCGAGGACGGCGCCCTGAAGGGCGAGATCAAGCAGAG
GCTGAAGCTGAAGGACGGCGGCCACTACGACGCTGAGGTCAAGACCACCTACAAGGCCAAGAAGCCCGTG
CAGCTGCCCGGCGCCTACAACGTCAACATCAAGTTGGACATCACCTCCCACAACGAGGACTACACCATCG
TGGAACAGTACGAACGCGCCGAGGGCCGCCACTCCACCGGCGGCATGGACGAGCTGTACAAGTGAGAATT
CCTAGAGCTCGCTGATCAGCCTCGACTGTGCCTTCTAGTTGCCAGCCATCTGTTGTTTGCCCCTCCCCCG
TGCCTTCCTTGACCCTGGAAGGTGCCACTCCCACTGTCCTTTCCTAATAAAATGAGGAAATTGCATCGCA
TTGTCTGAGTAGGTGTCATTCTATTCTGGGGGGTGGGGTGGGGCAGGACAGCAAGGGGGAGGATTGGGAA
GAGAATAGCAGGCATGCTGGGGAGCGGCCGCAGGAACCCCTAGTGATGGAGTTGGCCACTCCCTCTCTGC
GCGCTCGCTCGCTCACTGAGGCCGGGCGACCAAAGGTCGCCCGACGCCCGGGCTTTGCCCGGGCGGCCTC
AGTGAGCGAGCGAGCGCGCAGCTGCCTGCAGGGGCGCCTGATGCGGTATTTTCTCCTTACGCATCTGTGC
GGTATTTCACACCGCATA
[142 nt withheld, positions 6739-6880]
C
[141 nt withheld, positions 6882-7022]
CCTTTGACGTTGGAGTCCACGTTCTTT
[37 nt withheld, positions 7050-7086]
ACCCTATCTCGGGCTATTCTTTTGATTTATAAGGGATTTTGCCGATTTCGGCCTATTGGTTAAAAAATGA
GCTGATTTAACAAAAATTTAACGCGAATTTTAACAAAATATTAACGTTTACAATTTTATGGTGCACTCTC
AGTACAATCTGCTCTGATGCCGCATAGTTAAGCCAGCCCCGACACCCGCCAACACCCGCTGACGCGCCCT
GACGGGCTTGTCTGCTCCCGGCATCCGCTTACAGACAAGCTGTGACCGTCTCCGGGAGCTGCATGTGTCA
GAGGTTTTCACCGTCATCACCGAAACGCGCGAGACGAAAGGGCCTCGTGATACGCCTATTTTTATAGGTT
AATGTCATGATAATAATGGTTTCTTAGACGTCAGGTGGCACTTTTCGGGGAAATGTGCGCGGAACCCCTA
TTTGTTTATTTTTCTAAATACATTCAAATATGTATCCGCTCATGAGACAATAACCCTGATAAATGCTTCA
ATAATATTGAAAAAGGAAGAGTATGAGTATTCAACATTTCCGTGTCGCCCTTATTCCCTTTTTTGCGGCA
TTTTGCCTTCCTGTTTTTGCTCACCCAGAAACGCTGGTGAAAGTAAAAGATGCTGAAGATCAGTTGGGTG
CACGAGTGGGTTACATCGAACTGGATCTCAACAGCGGTAAGATCCTTGAGAGTTTTCGCCCCGAAGAACG
TTTTCCAATGATGAGCACTTTTAAAGTTCTGCTATGTGGCGCGGTATTATCCCGTATTGACGCCGGGCAA
GAGCAACTCGGTCGCCGCATACACTATTCTCAGAATGACTTGGTTGAGTACTCACCAGTCACAGAAAAGC
ATCTTACGGATGGCATGACAGTAAGAGAATTATGCAGTGCTGCCATAACCATGAGTGATAACACTGCGGC
CAACTTACTTCTGACAACGATCGGAGGACCGAAGGAGCTAACCGCTTTTTTGCACAACATGGGGGATCAT
GTAACTCGCCTTGATCGTTGGGAACCGGAGCTGAATGAAGCCATACCAAACGACGAGCGTGACACCACGA
TGCCTGTAGCAATGGCAACAACGTTGCGCAAACTATTAACTGGCGAACTACTTACTCTAGCTTCCCGGCA
ACAATTAATAGACTGGATGGAGGCGGATAAAGTTGCAGGACCACTTCTGCGCTCGGCCCTTCCGGCTGGC
TGGTTTATTGCTGATAAATCTGGAGCCGGTGAGCGTGGAAGCCGCGGTATCATTGCAGCACTGGGGCCAG
ATGGTAAGCCCTCCCGTATCGTAGTTATCTACACGACGGGGAGTCAGGCAACTATGGATGAACGAAATAG
ACAGATCGCTGAGATAGGTGCCTCACTGATTAAGCATTGGTAACTGTCAGACCAAGTTTACTCATATATA
CTTTAGATTGATTTAAAACTTCATTTTTAATTTAAAAGGATCTAGGTGAAGATCCTTTTTGATAATCTCA
TGACCAAAATCCCTTAACGTGAGTTTTCGTTCCACTGAGCGTCAGACCCCGTAGAAAAGATCAAAGGATC
TTCTTGAGATCCTTTTTTTCTGCGCGTAATCTGCTGCTTGCAAACAAAAAAACCACCGCTACCAGCGGTG
GTTTGTTTGCCGGATCAAGAGCTACCAACTCTTTTTCCGAAGGTAACTGGCTTCAGCAGAGCGCAGATAC
CAAATACTGTCCTTCTAGTGTAGCCGTAGTTAGGCCACCACTTCAAGAACTCTGTAGCACCGCCTACATA
CCTCGCTCTGCTAATCCTGTTACCAGTGGCTGCTGCCAGTGGCGATAAGTCGTGTCTTACCGGGTTGGAC
TCAAGACGATAGTTACCGGATAAGGCGCAGCGGTCGGGCTGAACGGGGGGTTCGTGCACACAGCCCAGCT
TGGAGCGAACGACCTACACCGAACTGAGATACCTACAGCGTGAGCTATGAGAAAGCGCCACGCTTCCCGA
AGGGAGAAAGGCGGACAGGTATCCGGTAAGCGGCAGGGTCGGAACAGGAGAGCGCACGAGGGAGCTTCCA
GGGGGAAACGCCTGGTATCTTTATAGTCCTGTCGGGTTTCGCCACCTCTGACTTGAGCGTCGATTTTTGT
GATGCTCGTCAGGGGGGCGGAGCCTATGGAAAAACGCCAGCAACGCGGCCTTTTTACGGTTCCTGGCCTT
TTGCTGGCCTTTTGCTCACATGT
