Features (pLannotate 1.2.2; 20 found; start..end, strand, type, name):
      1..241     +  promoter       U6 promoter: RNA polymerase III promoter for human U6 snRNA
    270..345     +  misc_RNA       gRNA scaffold: guide RNA scaffold for the Streptococcus pyogenes CRISPR/Cas9 system
    352..395     +  misc_RNA       gRNA scaffold (fragment): guide RNA scaffold for the Streptococcus pyogenes CRISPR/Cas9 system
    442..727     +  enhancer       CMV enhancer: human cytomegalovirus immediate early enhancer; contains an 18-bp deletion relative to the standard CMV enhancer
    729..852     +  promoter       chicken β-actin promoter (fragment): contains a 21-bp deletion relative to the standard chicken β-actin promoter
    887..910     +  promoter       chicken β-actin promoter (fragment): No description available
   1007..1234    +  intron         hybrid intron: hybrid between chicken β-actin (CBA) and minute virus of mice (MMV) introns (Gray et al., 2011)
   1372..2973    +  CDS            Cas9(N): N-terminal portion of Streptococcus pyogenes Cas9 (Zetsche et al., 2015)
   2974..5472    +  CDS            Cas9(C): C-terminal portion of Streptococcus pyogenes Cas9 (Zetsche et al., 2015)
   5473..5520    +  CDS            nucleoplasmin NLS: bipartite nuclear localization signal from nucleoplasmin
   5584..6291    +  CDS            mCherry: mCherry is a basic (constitutively fluorescent) red fluorescent protein published in 2004, derived from Discosoma sp.. It is reported to be a very rapidly-maturing monomer with low acid sensitivity.
   6325..6436    +  polyA_signal   bGH poly(A) signal: bovine growth hormone polyadenylation signal
   6541..6681    +  repeat_region  AAV2 ITR: inverted terminal repeat of adeno-associated virus serotype 2 inverted
   6686..6737    -  misc_feature   bom (fragment): basis of mobility region from pBR322
   6756..7211    +  rep_origin     f1 ori (sequence partly withheld): f1 bacteriophage origin of replication; arrow indicates direction of (+) strand synthesis
   7212..7261    -  misc_feature   bom (fragment): basis of mobility region from pBR322
   7363..7398    -  CDS            rop (fragment): Rop protein, which maintains plasmids at low copy number; rop
   7493..7597    +  promoter       AmpR promoter: bla
   7598..8458    +  CDS            AmpR: β-lactamase; bla; confers resistance to ampicillin, carbenicillin, and related antibiotics
   8629..9217    +  rep_origin     ori: high-copy-number ColE1/pMB1/pBR322/pUC origin of replication
>Addgene plasmid #170183 | pBZ191-pU6-sgBFP-CBh-sv40NLS-Cas9-NLS-T2A-mCherry | addgene full sequence | sequence record 333576 | Addgene NGS Result
GAGGGCCTATTTCCCATGATTCCTTCATATTTGCATATACGATACAAGGCTGTTAGAGAGATAATTGGAA
TTAATTTGACTGTAAACACAAAGATATTAGTACAAAATACGTGACGTAGAAAGTAATAATTTCTTGGGTA
GTTTGCAGTTTTAAAATTATGTTTTAAAATGGACTATCATATGCTTACCGTAACTTGAAAGTATTTCGAT
TTCTTGGCTTTATATATCTTGTGGAAAGGACGAAACACCGCTGAAGCACTGCACGCCATGTTTTAGAGCT
AGAAATAGCAAGTTAAAATAAGGCTAGTCCGTTATCAACTTGAAAAAGTGGCACCGAGTCGGTGCTTTTT
TGTTTTAGAGCTAGAAATAGCAAGTTAAAATAAGGCTAGTCCGTTTTTAGCGCGTGCGCCAATTCTGCAG
ACAAATGGCTCTAGAGGTACCCGTTACATAACTTACGGTAAATGGCCCGCCTGGCTGACCGCCCAACGAC
CCCCGCCCATTGACGTCAATAGTAACGCCAATAGGGACTTTCCATTGACGTCAATGGGTGGAGTATTTAC
GGTAAACTGCCCACTTGGCAGTACATCAAGTGTATCATATGCCAAGTACGCCCCCTATTGACGTCAATGA
CGGTAAATGGCCCGCCTGGCATTGTGCCCAGTACATGACCTTATGGGACTTTCCTACTTGGCAGTACATC
TACGTATTAGTCATCGCTATTACCATGGTCGAGGTGAGCCCCACGTTCTGCTTCACTCTCCCCATCTCCC
CCCCCTCCCCACCCCCAATTTTGTATTTATTTATTTTTTAATTATTTTGTGCAGCGATGGGGGCGGGGGG
GGGGGGGGGGCGCGCGCCGGGGGGGGGGGGGGGGGGGGGGGGGGGGGGGGGGGGGGGGGGGGGGGGGGCG
GCGGCAGCCAATCAGAGCGGCGCGCTCCGAAAGTTTCCTTTTATGGCGAGGCGGCGGCGGCGGCGGCCCT
ATAAAAAGCGAAGCGCGCGGCGGGCGGGAGTCGCTGCGCGCTGCCTTCGCCCCGTGCCCCGCTCCGCCGC
CGCCTCGCGCCGCCCGCCCCGGCTCTGACTGACCGCGTTACTCCCACAGGTGAGCGGGCGGGACGGCCCT
TCTCCTCCGGGCTGTAATTAGCTGAGCAAGAGGTAAGGGTTTAAGGGATGGTTGGTTGGTGGGGTATTAA
TGTTTAATTACCTGGAGCACCTGCCTGAAATCACTTTTTTTCAGGTTGGACCGGTGCCACCATGGACTAT
AAGGACCACGACGGAGACTACAAGGATCATGATATTGATTACAAAGACGATGACGATAAGATGGCCCCAA
AGAAGAAGCGGAAGGTCGGTATCCACGGAGTCCCAGCAGCCGACAAGAAGTACAGCATCGGCCTGGACAT
CGGCACCAACTCTGTGGGCTGGGCCGTGATCACCGACGAGTACAAGGTGCCCAGCAAGAAATTCAAGGTG
CTGGGCAACACCGACCGGCACAGCATCAAGAAGAACCTGATCGGAGCCCTGCTGTTCGACAGCGGCGAAA
CAGCCGAGGCCACCCGGCTGAAGAGAACCGCCAGAAGAAGATACACCAGACGGAAGAACCGGATCTGCTA
TCTGCAAGAGATCTTCAGCAACGAGATGGCCAAGGTGGACGACAGCTTCTTCCACAGACTGGAAGAGTCC
TTCCTGGTGGAAGAGGATAAGAAGCACGAGCGGCACCCCATCTTCGGCAACATCGTGGACGAGGTGGCCT
ACCACGAGAAGTACCCCACCATCTACCACCTGAGAAAGAAACTGGTGGACAGCACCGACAAGGCCGACCT
GCGGCTGATCTATCTGGCCCTGGCCCACATGATCAAGTTCCGGGGCCACTTCCTGATCGAGGGCGACCTG
AACCCCGACAACAGCGACGTGGACAAGCTGTTCATCCAGCTGGTGCAGACCTACAACCAGCTGTTCGAGG
AAAACCCCATCAACGCCAGCGGCGTGGACGCCAAGGCCATCCTGTCTGCCAGACTGAGCAAGAGCAGACG
GCTGGAAAATCTGATCGCCCAGCTGCCCGGCGAGAAGAAGAATGGCCTGTTCGGAAACCTGATTGCCCTG
AGCCTGGGCCTGACCCCCAACTTCAAGAGCAACTTCGACCTGGCCGAGGATGCCAAACTGCAGCTGAGCA
AGGACACCTACGACGACGACCTGGACAACCTGCTGGCCCAGATCGGCGACCAGTACGCCGACCTGTTTCT
GGCCGCCAAGAACCTGTCCGACGCCATCCTGCTGAGCGACATCCTGAGAGTGAACACCGAGATCACCAAG
GCCCCCCTGAGCGCCTCTATGATCAAGAGATACGACGAGCACCACCAGGACCTGACCCTGCTGAAAGCTC
TCGTGCGGCAGCAGCTGCCTGAGAAGTACAAAGAGATTTTCTTCGACCAGAGCAAGAACGGCTACGCCGG
CTACATTGACGGCGGAGCCAGCCAGGAAGAGTTCTACAAGTTCATCAAGCCCATCCTGGAAAAGATGGAC
GGCACCGAGGAACTGCTCGTGAAGCTGAACAGAGAGGACCTGCTGCGGAAGCAGCGGACCTTCGACAACG
GCAGCATCCCCCACCAGATCCACCTGGGAGAGCTGCACGCCATTCTGCGGCGGCAGGAAGATTTTTACCC
ATTCCTGAAGGACAACCGGGAAAAGATCGAGAAGATCCTGACCTTCCGCATCCCCTACTACGTGGGCCCT
CTGGCCAGGGGAAACAGCAGATTCGCCTGGATGACCAGAAAGAGCGAGGAAACCATCACCCCCTGGAACT
TCGAGGAAGTGGTGGACAAGGGCGCTTCCGCCCAGAGCTTCATCGAGCGGATGACCAACTTCGATAAGAA
CCTGCCCAACGAGAAGGTGCTGCCCAAGCACAGCCTGCTGTACGAGTACTTCACCGTGTATAACGAGCTG
ACCAAAGTGAAATACGTGACCGAGGGAATGAGAAAGCCCGCCTTCCTGAGCGGCGAGCAGAAAAAGGCCA
TCGTGGACCTGCTGTTCAAGACCAACCGGAAAGTGACCGTGAAGCAGCTGAAAGAGGACTACTTCAAGAA
AATCGAGTGCTTCGACTCCGTGGAAATCTCCGGCGTGGAAGATCGGTTCAACGCCTCCCTGGGCACATAC
CACGATCTGCTGAAAATTATCAAGGACAAGGACTTCCTGGACAATGAGGAAAACGAGGACATTCTGGAAG
ATATCGTGCTGACCCTGACACTGTTTGAGGACAGAGAGATGATCGAGGAACGGCTGAAAACCTATGCCCA
CCTGTTCGACGACAAAGTGATGAAGCAGCTGAAGCGGCGGAGATACACCGGCTGGGGCAGGCTGAGCCGG
AAGCTGATCAACGGCATCCGGGACAAGCAGTCCGGCAAGACAATCCTGGATTTCCTGAAGTCCGACGGCT
TCGCCAACAGAAACTTCATGCAGCTGATCCACGACGACAGCCTGACCTTTAAAGAGGACATCCAGAAAGC
CCAGGTGTCCGGCCAGGGCGATAGCCTGCACGAGCACATTGCCAATCTGGCCGGCAGCCCCGCCATTAAG
AAGGGCATCCTGCAGACAGTGAAGGTGGTGGACGAGCTCGTGAAAGTGATGGGCCGGCACAAGCCCGAGA
ACATCGTGATCGAAATGGCCAGAGAGAACCAGACCACCCAGAAGGGACAGAAGAACAGCCGCGAGAGAAT
GAAGCGGATCGAAGAGGGCATCAAAGAGCTGGGCAGCCAGATCCTGAAAGAACACCCCGTGGAAAACACC
CAGCTGCAGAACGAGAAGCTGTACCTGTACTACCTGCAGAATGGGCGGGATATGTACGTGGACCAGGAAC
TGGACATCAACCGGCTGTCCGACTACGATGTGGACCATATCGTGCCTCAGAGCTTTCTGAAGGACGACTC
CATCGACAACAAGGTGCTGACCAGAAGCGACAAGAACCGGGGCAAGAGCGACAACGTGCCCTCCGAAGAG
GTCGTGAAGAAGATGAAGAACTACTGGCGGCAGCTGCTGAACGCCAAGCTGATTACCCAGAGAAAGTTCG
ACAATCTGACCAAGGCCGAGAGAGGCGGCCTGAGCGAACTGGATAAGGCCGGCTTCATCAAGAGACAGCT
GGTGGAAACCCGGCAGATCACAAAGCACGTGGCACAGATCCTGGACTCCCGGATGAACACTAAGTACGAC
GAGAATGACAAGCTGATCCGGGAAGTGAAAGTGATCACCCTGAAGTCCAAGCTGGTGTCCGATTTCCGGA
AGGATTTCCAGTTTTACAAAGTGCGCGAGATCAACAACTACCACCACGCCCACGACGCCTACCTGAACGC
CGTCGTGGGAACCGCCCTGATCAAAAAGTACCCTAAGCTGGAAAGCGAGTTCGTGTACGGCGACTACAAG
GTGTACGACGTGCGGAAGATGATCGCCAAGAGCGAGCAGGAAATCGGCAAGGCTACCGCCAAGTACTTCT
TCTACAGCAACATCATGAACTTTTTCAAGACCGAGATTACCCTGGCCAACGGCGAGATCCGGAAGCGGCC
TCTGATCGAGACAAACGGCGAAACCGGGGAGATCGTGTGGGATAAGGGCCGGGATTTTGCCACCGTGCGG
AAAGTGCTGAGCATGCCCCAAGTGAATATCGTGAAAAAGACCGAGGTGCAGACAGGCGGCTTCAGCAAAG
AGTCTATCCTGCCCAAGAGGAACAGCGATAAGCTGATCGCCAGAAAGAAGGACTGGGACCCTAAGAAGTA
CGGCGGCTTCGACAGCCCCACCGTGGCCTATTCTGTGCTGGTGGTGGCCAAAGTGGAAAAGGGCAAGTCC
AAGAAACTGAAGAGTGTGAAAGAGCTGCTGGGGATCACCATCATGGAAAGAAGCAGCTTCGAGAAGAATC
CCATCGACTTTCTGGAAGCCAAGGGCTACAAAGAAGTGAAAAAGGACCTGATCATCAAGCTGCCTAAGTA
CTCCCTGTTCGAGCTGGAAAACGGCCGGAAGAGAATGCTGGCCTCTGCCGGCGAACTGCAGAAGGGAAAC
GAACTGGCCCTGCCCTCCAAATATGTGAACTTCCTGTACCTGGCCAGCCACTATGAGAAGCTGAAGGGCT
CCCCCGAGGATAATGAGCAGAAACAGCTGTTTGTGGAACAGCACAAGCACTACCTGGACGAGATCATCGA
GCAGATCAGCGAGTTCTCCAAGAGAGTGATCCTGGCCGACGCTAATCTGGACAAAGTGCTGTCCGCCTAC
AACAAGCACCGGGATAAGCCCATCAGAGAGCAGGCCGAGAATATCATCCACCTGTTTACCCTGACCAATC
TGGGAGCCCCTGCCGCCTTCAAGTACTTTGACACCACCATCGACCGGAAGAGGTACACCAGCACCAAAGA
GGTGCTGGACGCCACCCTGATCCACCAGAGCATCACCGGCCTGTACGAGACACGGATCGACCTGTCTCAG
CTGGGAGGCGACAAAAGGCCGGCGGCCACGAAAAAGGCCGGCCAGGCAAAAAAGAAAAAGCTTGAGGGCA
GAGGAAGTCTGCTAACATGCGGTGACGTGGAGGAGAATCCCGGCCCTGCTAGCATGGTGAGCAAGGGCGA
GGAGGATAACATGGCCATCATCAAGGAGTTCATGCGCTTCAAGGTGCACATGGAGGGCTCCGTGAACGGC
CACGAGTTCGAGATCGAGGGCGAGGGCGAGGGCCGCCCCTACGAGGGCACCCAGACCGCCAAGCTGAAGG
TGACCAAGGGTGGCCCCCTGCCCTTCGCCTGGGACATCCTGTCCCCTCAGTTCATGTACGGCTCCAAGGC
CTACGTGAAGCACCCCGCCGACATCCCCGACTACTTGAAGCTGTCCTTCCCCGAGGGCTTCAAGTGGGAG
CGCGTGATGAACTTCGAGGACGGCGGCGTGGTGACCGTGACCCAGGACTCCTCCCTGCAGGACGGCGAGT
TCATCTACAAGGTGAAGCTGCGCGGCACCAACTTCCCCTCCGACGGCCCCGTAATGCAGAAGAAGACCAT
GGGCTGGGAGGCCTCCTCCGAGCGGATGTACCCCGAGGACGGCGCCCTGAAGGGCGAGATCAAGCAGAGG
CTGAAGCTGAAGGACGGCGGCCACTACGACGCTGAGGTCAAGACCACCTACAAGGCCAAGAAGCCCGTGC
AGCTGCCCGGCGCCTACAACGTCAACATCAAGTTGGACATCACCTCCCACAACGAGGACTACACCATCGT
GGAACAGTACGAACGCGCCGAGGGCCGCCACTCCACCGGCGGCATGGACGAGCTGTACAAGTGAGAATTC
CTAGAGCTCGCTGATCAGCCTCGACTGTGCCTTCTAGTTGCCAGCCATCTGTTGTTTGCCCCTCCCCCGT
GCCTTCCTTGACCCTGGAAGGTGCCACTCCCACTGTCCTTTCCTAATAAAATGAGGAAATTGCATCGCAT
TGTCTGAGTAGGTGTCATTCTATTCTGGGGGGTGGGGTGGGGCAGGACAGCAAGGGGGAGGATTGGGAAG
AGAATAGCAGGCATGCTGGGGAGCGGCCGCAGGAACCCCTAGTGATGGAGTTGGCCACTCCCTCTCTGCG
CGCTCGCTCGCTCACTGAGGCCGGGCGACCAAAGGTCGCCCGACGCCCGGGCTTTGCCCGGGCGGCCTCA
GTGAGCGAGCGAGCGCGCAGCTGCCTGCAGGGGCGCCTGATGCGGTATTTTCTCCTTACGCATCTGTGCG
GTATTTCACACCGCATA
[95 nt withheld, positions 6738-6832]
T
[46 nt withheld, positions 6834-6879]
C
[141 nt withheld, positions 6881-7021]
CCTTTGACGTTGGAGTCCACGTTCTTT
[37 nt withheld, positions 7049-7085]
ACTCTATCTCGGGCTATTCTTTTGATTTATAAGGGATTTTGCCGATTTCGGTCTATTGGTTAAAAAATGA
GCTGATTTAACAAAAATTTAACGCGAATTTTAACAAAATATTAACGTTTACAATTTTATGGTGCACTCTC
AGTACAATCTGCTCTGATGCCGCATAGTTAAGCCAGCCCCGACACCCGCCAACACCCGCTGACGCGCCCT
GACGGGCTTGTCTGCTCCCGGCATCCGCTTACAGACAAGCTGTGACCGTCTCCGGGAGCTGCATGTGTCA
GAGGTTTTCACCGTCATCACCGAAACGCGCGAGACGAAAGGGCCTCGTGATACGCCTATTTTTATAGGTT
AATGTCATGATAATAATGGTTTCTTAGACGTCAGGTGGCACTTTTCGGGGAAATGTGCGCGGAACCCCTA
TTTGTTTATTTTTCTAAATACATTCAAATATGTATCCGCTCATGAGACAATAACCCTGATAAATGCTTCA
ATAATATTGAAAAAGGAAGAGTATGAGTATTCAACATTTCCGTGTCGCCCTTATTCCCTTTTTTGCGGCA
TTTTGCCTTCCTGTTTTTGCTCACCCAGAAACGCTGGTGAAAGTAAAAGATGCTGAAGATCAGTTGGGTG
CACGAGTGGGTTACATCGAACTGGATCTCAACAGCGGTAAGATCCTTGAGAGTTTTCGCCCCGAAGAACG
TTTTCCAATGATGAGCACTTTTAAAGTTCTGCTATGTGGCGCGGTATTATCCCGTATTGACGCCGGGCAA
GAGCAACTCGGTCGCCGCATACACTATTCTCAGAATGACTTGGTTGAGTACTCACCAGTCACAGAAAAGC
ATCTTACGGATGGCATGACAGTAAGAGAATTATGCAGTGCTGCCATAACCATGAGTGATAACACTGCGGC
CAACTTACTTCTGACAACGATCGGAGGACCGAAGGAGCTAACCGCTTTTTTGCACAACATGGGGGATCAT
GTAACTCGCCTTGATCGTTGGGAACCGGAGCTGAATGAAGCCATACCAAACGACGAGCGTGACACCACGA
TGCCTGTAGCAATGGCAACAACGTTGCGCAAACTATTAACTGGCGAACTACTTACTCTAGCTTCCCGGCA
ACAATTAATAGACTGGATGGAGGCGGATAAAGTTGCAGGACCACTTCTGCGCTCGGCCCTTCCGGCTGGC
TGGTTTATTGCTGATAAATCTGGAGCCGGTGAGCGTGGAAGCCGCGGTATCATTGCAGCACTGGGGCCAG
ATGGTAAGCCCTCCCGTATCGTAGTTATCTACACGACGGGGAGTCAGGCAACTATGGATGAACGAAATAG
ACAGATCGCTGAGATAGGTGCCTCACTGATTAAGCATTGGTAACTGTCAGACCAAGTTTACTCATATATA
CTTTAGATTGATTTAAAACTTCATTTTTAATTTAAAAGGATCTAGGTGAAGATCCTTTTTGATAATCTCA
TGACCAAAATCCCTTAACGTGAGTTTTCGTTCCACTGAGCGTCAGACCCCGTAGAAAAGATCAAAGGATC
TTCTTGAGATCCTTTTTTTCTGCGCGTAATCTGCTGCTTGCAAACAAAAAAACCACCGCTACCAGCGGTG
GTTTGTTTGCCGGATCAAGAGCTACCAACTCTTTTTCCGAAGGTAACTGGCTTCAGCAGAGCGCAGATAC
CAAATACTGTTCTTCTAGTGTAGCCGTAGTTAGGCCACCACTTCAAGAACTCTGTAGCACCGCCTACATA
CCTCGCTCTGCTAATCCTGTTACCAGTGGCTGCTGCCAGTGGCGATAAGTCGTGTCTTACCGGGTTGGAC
TCAAGACGATAGTTACCGGATAAGGCGCAGCGGTCGGGCTGAACGGGGGGTTCGTGCACACAGCCCAGCT
TGGAGCGAACGACCTACACCGAACTGAGATACCTACAGCGTGAGCTATGAGAAAGCGCCACGCTTCCCGA
AGGGAGAAAGGCGGACAGGTATCCGGTAAGCGGCAGGGTCGGAACAGGAGAGCGCACGAGGGAGCTTCCA
GGGGGAAACGCCTGGTATCTTTATAGTCCTGTCGGGTTTCGCCACCTCTGACTTGAGCGTCGATTTTTGT
GATGCTCGTCAGGGGGGCGGAGCCTATGGAAAAACGCCAGCAACGCGGCCTTTTTACGGTTCCTGGCCTT
TTGCTGGCCTTTTGCTCACATGT
